Addgene plasmid #181918: pTwist-SFFV-NFE2L18ND-Puro
Purpose: Lentiviral plasmid that directs the expression of mutant NFE2L1/Nrf1 where 8 putative N-glycosites are mutated from asparagine to aspartic acid in mammalian cells.
Depositing lab: Scott Dixon. Depositing organization: Stanford University. Publication: Ferroptosis regulation by the NGLY1/NFE2L1 pathway. Forcina GC, Pope L, Murray M, Dong W, Abu-Remaileh M, Bertozzi CR, Dixon SJ. Proc Natl Acad Sci U S A. 2022 Mar 15;119(11):e2118646119. doi: 10.1073/pnas.2118646119. Epub 2022 Mar 10. PubMed 35271393.
Backbone
  Vector backbone: pTwist-SFFV-Puro
  Backbone manufacturer: Twist Biosciences
  Backbone size w/o insert (bp): 7502
  Total vector size (bp): 9839
  Vector type: Mammalian Expression, Lentiviral
  Selectable markers: Puromycin
Growth in bacteria
  Bacterial resistance: Ampicillin, 100 μg/mL
  Growth temperature: 37°C
  Growth strain: NEB Stable
  Copy number: Unknown
Gene/Insert
  Gene/Insert name: NFE2L1 (alt name: NRF1)
  Species: H. sapiens (human)
  Insert size (bp): 2337
  Mutation: 8 putative N-glycoyslation sites converted from asparagine to aspartic acid
  Entrez Gene: NFE2L1 (a.k.a. LCR-F1, NRF-1, NRF1, TCF11)
  Promoter: SFFV
  Tag / fusion protein: FLAG (N terminal on insert); HA (C terminal on insert)
  Cloning method: Unknown
  Sequencing primers: 5′ gcttctcgcttctgttcgcg; 3′ caccggccttattccaagcg
Resource information
  A portion of this plasmid was derived from a plasmid made by: Custom synthesis with Twist Biosciences
Terms and licenses: Academic/Nonprofit Terms; Industry Terms: Not Available to Industry
How to cite: pTwist-SFFV-NFE2L18ND-Puro was a gift from Scott Dixon (Addgene plasmid # 181918 ; http://n2t.net/addgene:181918 ; RRID:Addgene_181918)
