[The description below was written by a language model from this plasmid's Addgene catalogue record and pLannotate feature annotations shown in this document.]
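Description:
pTwist-SFFV-NFE2L18ND-Puro is a third-generation-style, self-inactivating HIV-1 lentiviral transfer plasmid built on the commercially synthesized pTwist-SFFV-Puro backbone, for stable expression of a mutant NFE2L1 (Nrf1) transcription factor in mammalian cells. It is propagated in E. coli through a high-copy ColE1/pUC origin with ampicillin selection (AmpR), and a recombination-reducing strain is listed for growth, as is common for LTR-containing vectors. An SV40 origin is also annotated in the backbone. Viral genomic RNA is driven in packaging cells by a CMV enhancer/promoter fused to a truncated 5' LTR, followed by the Ψ packaging signal with a gag fragment, the Rev response element for nuclear export of the unspliced genome, and the cPPT/CTS that aids nuclear import. The ΔU3 3' LTR inactivates LTR promoter activity after integration.

The internal cassette uses the SFFV promoter, which is strong in many cell types including haematopoietic cells. It drives human NFE2L1 in which eight putative N-glycosylation asparagines are replaced by aspartic acid. The catalogue lists an N-terminal FLAG tag, annotated as 3xFLAG, and a C-terminal HA tag. The HA tag is not separately annotated, and the automated annotation matched the coding region to the mouse orthologue although the record gives the species as human. An EMCV IRES downstream links puromycin N-acetyltransferase to the same transcript, so puromycin selection enriches for cells expressing the transgene, and a WPRE enhances transcript expression. The dual tags should allow the two ends of the protein to be followed separately. The associated work concerns ferroptosis regulation by the NGLY1/NFE2L1 pathway.
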