Features (pLannotate 1.2.2; 22 found; start..end, strand, type, name):
      4..69      +  CDS            3xFLAG: three tandem FLAG® epitope tags, followed by an enterokinase cleavage site
     85..2307    +  CDS            Nfe2l1: NF2L1_MOUSE - Also known as Nrf1 From Mus musculus (Mouse).
   2367..2384    +  misc_feature   MCS (fragment): pUC18/19 multiple cloning site
   2414..2965    +  misc_feature   IRES: internal ribosome entry site (IRES) of the encephalomyocarditis virus (EMCV)
   2968..3565    +  CDS            PuroR (fragment): puromycin N-acetyltransferase; pac from Streptomyces; confers resistance to puromycin
   3603..4181    +  misc_feature   WPRE: woodchuck hepatitis virus posttranscriptional regulatory element
   4198..4266    +  CDS            nef (fragment): NEF_HV1Z2 - Experimental evidence at protein level: Swiss-Prot protein existence level 1. Extracellular Nef protein targets CD4(+) T-lymphocytes for apoptosis by interacting with CXCR4 surface receptors. From Human immunodeficiency virus type 1 group M subtype D (isolate Z2/CDC-Z34) (HIV-1).
   4268..4501    +  LTR            3' LTR (ΔU3): self-inactivating 3' long terminal repeat (LTR) from HIV-1
   4762..4897    +  rep_origin     SV40 ori: SV40 origin of replication
   5015..5603    -  rep_origin     ori: high-copy-number ColE1/pMB1/pBR322/pUC origin of replication
   5775..5839    -  CDS            bla(M) (fragment): β-lactamase lacking the signal sequence; bla(M); allows cytosolic expression of β-lactamase
   5965..6825    +  CDS            AmpR: β-lactamase; bla; confers resistance to ampicillin, carbenicillin, and related antibiotics
   6838..6974    +  terminator     rrnG terminator: transcription terminator from the E. coli ribosomal RNA rrnG operon (Albrechtsen et al., 1991)
   7051..7354    +  enhancer       CMV enhancer: human cytomegalovirus immediate early enhancer
   7355..7558    +  promoter       CMV promoter: human cytomegalovirus (CMV) immediate early promoter
   7573..7753    +  LTR            5' LTR (truncated): truncated 5' long terminal repeat (LTR) from HIV-1
   7797..7922    +  misc_feature   HIV-1 Ψ: packaging signal of human immunodeficiency virus type 1
   7906..8269    +  CDS            HIV-1 gag (fragment): gag protein from human immunodeficiency virus 1; gag
   8364..8700    +  ncRNA          RRE: Accession: RF00036 - HIV Rev response element
   9025..9125    +  CDS            Rev (fragment): human immunodeficiency virus 1 (HIV-1) Rev protein; rev; enhances nuclear export of unspliced and incompletely spliced viral mRNAs
   9144..9261    +  misc_feature   cPPT/CTS: central polypurine tract and central termination sequence of HIV-1
   9357..9761    +  promoter       SFFV promoter: spleen focus-forming virus long terminal repeat (LTR) promoter
>Addgene plasmid #181918 | pTwist-SFFV-NFE2L18ND-Puro | addgene full sequence | sequence record 358683 | Addgene NGS Result
ATGGACTACAAAGACCATGACGGTGATTATAAAGATCATGATATCGATTACAAGGATGACGATGACAAGA
GATCTGCGGCCGCTCTTTCTCTGAAGAAATACTTAACGGAAGGACTTCTCCAGTTCACCATTCTGCTGAG
TTTGATTGGGGTACGGGTGGACGTGGATACTTACCTGACCTCACAGCTTCCCCCACTCCGGGAGATCATC
CTGGGGCCCAGTTCTGCCTATACTCAGACCCAGTTCCACAACCTGAGGAATACCTTGGATGGCTATGGTA
TCCACCCCAAGAGCATAGACCTGGACAATTACTTCACTGCCCGGCGGCTCCTCAGTCAGGTGAGGGCCCT
GGACAGGTTCCAGGTGCCAACCACTGAGGTAAATGCCTGGCTGGTTCACCGAGACCCAGAGGGGTCTGTC
TCTGGCAGTCAGCCCAACTCAGGCCTCGCCCTCGAGAGTTCCAGTGGCCTCCAAGATGTGACAGGCCCAG
ACAACGGGGTGCGAGAAAGCGAAACGGAGCAGGGATTCGGTGAAGATTTGGAGGATTTGGGGGCTGTAGC
CCCCCCAGTCAGTGGAGACTTAACCAAAGAGGACATAGATCTGATTGACATCCTTTGGCGACAGGATATT
GATCTGGGGGCTGGGCGTGAGGTTTTTGACTATAGTCACCGCCAGAAGGAGCAGGATGTGGAGAAGGAGC
TGCGAGATGGAGGCGAGCAGGACACCTGGGCAGGCGAGGGCGCGGAAGCTCTGGCACGGAACCTGCTAGT
GGATGGAGAGACTGGGGAGAGCTTCCCTGCACAGTTTCCAGCAGACATTTCCAGCATAACAGAAGCAGTG
CCTAGTGAGAGTGAGCCCCCTGCTCTTCAAAACAACCTCTTGTCTCCTCTTCTGACCGGGACAGAGTCAC
CATTTGATTTGGAACAGCAGTGGCAAGATCTCATGTCCATCATGGAAATGCAGGCCATGGAAGTGGACAC
ATCAGCAAGTGAAATCCTGTACAGTGCCCCTCCTGGAGACCCACTGAGCACCGACTACAGCCTTGCCCCC
AACACTCCCATCAATCAGGATGTCAGCCTGCATCAGGCGTCCCTGGGGGGCTGCAGCCAGGACTTCTTAC
TCTTCAGCCCCGAGGTGGAAAGCCTGCCTGTGGCCAGTAGCTCCACGCTGCTCCCGTTGGCCCCCAGCGA
TTCTACCAGCCTCGACTCCACCTTCGGCTCCACCGACCTGACAGGGCTCTTCTTTCCACCCCAGCTCGAT
GGCACAGCCGATGACACAGCAGGCCCAGAGCTGCCTGACCCTTTGGGGGGTCTGTTAGATGAAGCTATGT
TGGATGAGATCAGCCTTATGGACCTGGCCATTGAAGAAGGCTTTAACCCTGTGCAGGCCTCCCAGCTGGA
GGAGGAATTTGACTCTGACTCAGGCCTTTCCTTAGACTCGAGCCATAGCCCTTCTTCCCTAAGCAGCTCT
GAAGGCAGTTCTTCCTCTTCTTCCTCCTCCTCTTCCTCTTCTTCCTCTGCTTCTTCCTCTGCCTCTTCCT
CCTTTTCTGAGGAAGGTGCGGTTGGCTACAGCTCTGACTCTGAGACCCTGGATCTGGAAGAGGCCGAGGG
TGCTGTGGGCTACCAGCCTGAGTATTCCAAGTTCTGCCGCATGAGCTACCAGGATCCAGCTCAGCTCTCA
TGCCTGCCCTACCTGGAGCACGTGGGCCACAACCACACATACAACATGGCACCCAGTGCCCTGGACTCAG
CCGACCTGCCACCACCCAGTGCCCTCAAGAAAGGCAGCAAGGAGAAGCAGGCTGACTTCCTGGACAAGCA
GATGAGCCGGGATGAGCACCGAGCCCGAGCCATGAAGATCCCTTTCACCAATGACAAAATCATCAACCTG
CCTGTGGAGGAGTTCAATGAACTGCTGTCCAAATACCAGTTGAGTGAAGCCCAGCTGAGCCTCATCCGAG
ACATCCGGCGCCGGGGCAAGAACAAGATGGCGGCGCAGAACTGCCGCAAGCGCAAGCTGGACACCATCCT
GAATCTGGAGCGTGATGTGGAGGACCTGCAGCGTGACAAAGCCCGGCTGCTGCGGGAGAAAGTGGAGTTC
CTGCGCTCCCTGCGACAGATGAAGCAGAAGGTCCAGAGCCTGTACCAGGAGGTGTTTGGGCGGCTGCGAG
ATGAGAACGGACGACCCTACTCGCCCAGTCAGTATGCGCTCCAGTACGCCGGGGACGGCAGTGTCCTCCT
CATCCCCCGCACGATGGCCGACCAGCAGGCCCGGCGGCAGGAGAGGAAGCCAAAGGACCGGAGAAAGTAC
CCCTACGACGTGCCCGACTACGCCTGACTCGAGCTTATTCCAGATGCGTGCGGATGGAATTCGAGCTCGG
TACCATGCCAAAAGCAAAGCGCTATCGCGCCTTACGTTACTGGCCGAAGCCGCTTGGAATAAGGCCGGTG
TGCGTTTGTCTATATGTTATTTTCCACCATATTGCCGTCTTTTGGCAATGTGAGGGCCCGGAAACCTGGC
CCTGTCTTCTTGACGAGCATTCCTAGGGGTCTTTCCCCTCTCGCCAAAGGAATGCAAGGTCTGTTGAATG
TCGTGAAGGAAGCAGTTCCTCTGGAAGCTTCTTGAAGACAAACAACGTCTGTAGCGACCCTTTGCAGGCA
GCGGAACCCCCCACCTGGCGACAGGTGCCTCTGCGGCCAAAAGCCACGTGTATAAGATACACCTGCAAAG
GCGGCACAACCCCAGTGCCACGTTGTGAGTTGGATAGTTGTGGAAAGAGTCAAATGGCTCCCCTCAAGCG
TATTCAACAAGGGGCTGAAGGATGCCCAGAAGGTACCCCATTGTATGGGATCTGATCTGGGGCCTCGGTG
CACATGCTTTTCATGTGTTTAGTCGAGGTTAAAAAACGTCTAGGCCCCCCGAACCACGGGGACGTGGTTT
TCCTTTGAAAAACACGATGATAATAACATGACCGAGTACAAGCCCACGGTGCGCCTCGCCACCCGCGACG
ACGTCCCCAGGGCCGTACGCACCCTCGCCGCCGCGTTCGCCGACTACCCCGCCACGCGCCACACCGTCGA
TCCGGACCGCCACATCGAGCGGGTCACCGAGCTGCAAGAACTCTTCCTCACGCGCGTCGGGCTCGACATC
GGCAAGGTGTGGGTCGCGGACGACGGCGCCGCGGTGGCGGTCTGGACCACGCCGGAGAGCGTCGAAGCGG
GGGCGGTGTTCGCCGAGATCGGCCCGCGCATGGCCGAGTTGAGCGGTTCCCGGCTGGCCGCGCAGCAACA
GATGGAGGGCCTCCTGGCGCCGCACCGGCCCAAGGAGCCCGCGTGGTTCCTGGCCACCGTCGGCGTCTCG
CCCGACCACCAGGGCAAGGGTCTGGGCAGCGCCGTCGTGCTCCCCGGAGTGGAGGCCGCCGAGCGCGCCG
GGGTGCCCGCCTTCCTGGAGACCTCCGCGCCCCGCAACCTCCCCTTCTACGAGCGGCTCGGCTTCACCGT
CACCGCCGACGTCGAGGTGCCCGAAGGACCGCGCACCTGGTGCATGACCCGCAAGCCCGGTGCCTAGGCT
AGCTTGACTGACTGAGTCGACAATCAACCTTTTGGATTACAAAATTTGTGAAAGATTGACTGGTATTCTT
AACTATGTTGCTCCTTTTACGCTATGTGGATACGCTGCTTTAATGCCTTTGTATCATGCTATTGCTTCCC
GTATGGCTTTCATTTTCTCCTCCTTGTATAAATCCTGGTTGCTGTCTCTTTATGAGGAGTTGTGGCCCGT
TGTCAGGCAACGTGGCGTGGTGTGCACTGTGTTTGCTGACGCAACCCCCACTGGTTGGGGCATTGCCACC
ACCTGTCAGCTCCTTTCCGGGACTTTCGCTTTCCCCCTCCCTATTGCCACGGCGGAACTCATCGCCGCCT
GCCTTGCCCGCTGCTGGACAGGGGCTCGGCTGTTGGGCACTGACAATTCCGTGGTGTTGTCGGGGAAGCT
GACGTCCTTTCCATGGCTGCTCGCCTGTGTTGCCACCTGGATTCTGCGCGGGACGTCCTTCTGCTACGTC
CCTTCGGCCCTCAATCCAGCGGACCTTCCTTCCCGCGGCCTGCTGCCGGCTCTGCGGCCTCTTCCGCGTC
TTCGCCTTCGCCCTCAGACGAGTCGGATCTCCCTTTGGGCCGCCTCCCCGCCTGGAATTCGAGCTCGGTA
CCTTTAAGACCAATGACTTACAAGGCAGCTGTAGATCTTAGCCACTTTTTAAAAGAAAAGGGGGGACTGG
AAGGGCTAATTCACTCCCAACGAAGACAAGATCTGCTTTTTGCTTGTACTGGGTCTCTCTGGTTAGACCA
GATCTGAGCCTGGGAGCTCTCTGGCTAACTAGGGAACCCACTGCTTAAGCCTCAATAAAGCTTGCCTTGA
GTGCTTCAAGTAGTGTGTGCCCGTCTGTTGTGTGACTCTGGTAACTAGAGATCCCTCAGACCCTTTTAGT
CAGTGTGGAAAATCTCTAGCAGTCCTGGCCAACGTGAGCACCGTGCTGACCTCCAAATATCGTTAAGCTG
GAGCCTGGGAGCCGGCCTGGCCCTCCGCCCCCCCCACCCCCGCAGCCCACCCCTGGTCTTTGAATAAAGT
CTGAGTGAGTGGCCGACAGTGCCCGTGGAGTTCTCGTGACCTGAGGTGCAGGGCCGGCGCTAGGGACACG
TCCGTGCACGTGCCGAGGCCCCCTGTGCAGCTGCAAGGGACAGGCCTAGCCCTGCAGGCCTAACTCCGCC
CATCCCGCCCCTAACTCCGCCCAGTTCCGCCCATTCTCCGCCTCATGGCTGACTAATTTTTTTTATTTAT
GCAGAGGCCGAGGCCGCCTCGGCCTCTGAGCTATTCCAGAAGTAGTGAGGACGCTTTTTTGGAGGCCGAG
GCTTTTGCAAAGATCGAACAAGAGACAGGACCTGCAGGTTAATTAAATTTAAATCATGTGAGCAAAAGGC
CAGCAAAAGGCCAGGAACCGTAAAAAGGCCGCGTTGCTGGCGTTTTTCCATAGGCTCCGCCCCCCTGACG
AGCATCACAAAAATCGACGCTCAAGTCAGAGGTGGCGAAACCCGACAGGACTATAAAGATACCAGGCGTT
TCCCCCTGGAAGCTCCCTCGTGCGCTCTCCTGTTCCGACCCTGCCGCTTACCGGATACCTGTCCGCCTTT
CTCCCTTCGGGAAGCGTGGCGCTTTCTCATAGCTCACGCTGTAGGTATCTCAGTTCGGTGTAGGTCGTTC
GCTCCAAGCTGGGCTGTGTGCACGAACCCCCCGTTCAGCCCGACCGCTGCGCCTTATCCGGTAACTATCG
TCTTGAGTCCAACCCGGTAAGACACGACTTATCGCCACTGGCAGCAGCCACTGGTAACAGGATTAGCAGA
GCGAGGTATGTAGGCGGTGCTACAGAGTTCTTGAAGTGGTGGCCTAACTACGGCTACACTAGAAGAACAG
TATTTGGTATCTGCGCTCTGCTGAAGCCAGTTACCTTCGGAAAAAGAGTTGGTAGCTCTTGATCCGGCAA
ACAAACCACCGCTGGTAGCGGTGGTTTTTTTGTTTGCAAGCAGCAGATTACGCGCAGAAAAAAAGGATCT
CAAGAAGATCCTTTGATCTTTTCTACGGGGTCTGACGCTCAGTGGAACGAAAACTCACGTTAAGGGATTT
TGGTCATGAGATTATCAAAAAGGATCTTCACCTAGATCCTTTTAAATTAAAAATGAAGTTTTAAATCAAT
CTAAAGTATATATGAGTAAACTTGGTCTGACAGTTACCAATGCTTAATCAGTGAGGCACCTATCTCAGCG
ATCTGTCTATTTCGTTCATCCATAGTTGCATTTAAATGGCCGGCCTGGCGCGCCGTTTAAACCTAGATAT
TGATAGTCTGATCGGTCAACGTATAATCGAGTCCTAGCTTTTGCAAACATCTATCAAGAGACAGGATCAG
CAGGAGGCTTTCGCATGAGTATTCAACATTTCCGTGTCGCCCTTATTCCCTTTTTTGCGGCATTTTGCCT
TCCTGTTTTTGCTCACCCAGAAACGCTGGTGAAAGTAAAAGATGCTGAAGATCAGTTGGGTGCGCGAGTG
GGTTACATCGAACTGGATCTCAACAGCGGTAAGATCCTTGAGAGTTTTCGCCCCGAAGAACGCTTTCCAA
TGATGAGCACTTTTAAAGTTCTGCTATGTGGCGCGGTATTATCCCGTATTGACGCCGGGCAAGAGCAACT
CGGTCGCCGCATACACTATTCTCAGAATGACTTGGTTGAGTATTCACCAGTCACAGAAAAGCATCTTACG
GATGGCATGACAGTAAGAGAATTATGCAGTGCTGCCATAACCATGAGTGATAACACTGCGGCCAACTTAC
TTCTGACAACGATTGGAGGACCGAAGGAGCTAACCGCTTTTTTGCACAACATGGGGGATCATGTAACTCG
CCTTGATCGTTGGGAACCGGAGCTGAATGAAGCCATACCAAACGACGAGCGTGACACCACGATGCCTGTA
GCAATGGCAACAACCTTGCGTAAACTATTAACTGGCGAACTACTTACTCTAGCTTCCCGGCAACAGTTGA
TAGACTGGATGGAGGCGGATAAAGTTGCAGGACCACTTCTGCGCTCGGCCCTTCCGGCTGGCTGGTTTAT
TGCTGATAAATCTGGAGCCGGTGAGCGTGGGTCTCGCGGTATCATTGCAGCACTGGGGCCAGATGGTAAG
CCCTCCCGTATCGTAGTTATCTACACGACGGGGAGTCAGGCAACTATGGATGAACGAAATAGACAGATCG
CTGAGATAGGTGCCTCACTGATTAAGCATTGGTAACCGATTCTAGGTGCATTGGCGCAGAAAAAAATGCC
TGATGCGACGCTGCGCGTCTTATACTCCCACATATGCCAGATTCAGCAACGGATACGGCTTCCCCAACTT
GCCCACTTCCATACGTGTCCTCCTTACCAGAAATTTATCCTTAAGATCCCGAATCGTTTAAACGCGATCG
CAGTAATCAATTACGGGGTCATTAGTTCATAGCCCATATATGGAGTTCCGCGTTACATAACTTACGGTAA
ATGGCCCGCCTGGCTGACCGCCCAACGACCCCCGCCCATTGACGTCAATAATGACGTATGTTCCCATAGT
AACGCCAATAGGGACTTTCCATTGACGTCAATGGGTGGAGTATTTACGGTAAACTGCCCACTTGGCAGTA
CATCAAGTGTATCATATGCCAAGTACGCCCCCTATTGACGTCAATGACGGTAAATGGCCCGCCTGGCATT
ATGCCCAGTACATGACCTTATGGGACTTTCCTACTTGGCAGTACATCTACGTATTAGTCATCGCTATTAC
CATGGTGATGCGGTTTTGGCAGTACATCAATGGGCGTGGATAGCGGTTTGACTCACGGGGATTTCCAAGT
CTCCACCCCATTGACGTCAATGGGAGTTTGTTTTGGCACCAAAATCAACGGGACTTTCCAAAATGTCGTA
ACAACTCCGCCCCATTGACGCAAATGGGCGGTAGGCGTGTACGGTGGGAGGTCTATATAAGCAGAGCTCG
TTTAGTGAACCGGGGTCTCTCTGGTTAGACCAGATCTGAGCCTGGGAGCTCTCTGGCTAACTAGGGAACC
CACTGCTTAAGCCTCAATAAAGCTTGCCTTGAGTGCTTCAAGTAGTGTGTGCCCGTCTGTTGTGTGACTC
TGGTAACTAGAGATCCCTCAGACCCTTTTAGTCAGTGTGGAAAATCTCTAGCAGTGGCGCCCGAACAGGG
ACCTGAAAGCGAAAGGGAAACCAGAGCTCTCTCGACGCAGGACTCGGCTTGCTGAAGCGCGCACGGCAAG
AGGCGAGGGGCGGCGACTGGTGAGTACGCCAAAAATTTTGACTAGCGGAGGCTAGAAGGAGAGAGATGGG
TGCGAGAGCGTCAGTATTAAGCGGGGGAGAATTAGATCGCGATGGGAAAAAATTCGGTTAAGGCCAGGGG
GAAAGAAAAAATATAAATTAAAACATATAGTATGGGCAAGCAGGGAGCTAGAACGATTCGCAGTTAATCC
TGGCCTGTTAGAAACATCAGAAGGCTGTAGACAAATACTGGGACAGCTACAACCATCCCTTCAGACAGGA
TCAGAAGAACTTAGATCATTATATAATACAGTAGCAACCCTCTATTGTGTGCATCAAAGGATAGAGATAA
AAGACACCAAGGAAGCTTTAGACAAGATAGAGGAAGAGCAAAACAAAAGTAAGACCACCGCACAGCAAGC
GGCCGCTGATCTTCAGACCTGGAGGAGGAGATATGAGGGACAATTGGAGAAGTGAATTATATAAATATAA
AGTAGTAAAAATTGAACCATTAGGAGTAGCACCCACCAAGGCAAAGAGAAGAGTGGTGCAGAGAGAAAAA
AGAGCAGTGGGAATAGGAGCTTTGTTCCTTGGGTTCTTGGGAGCAGCAGGAAGCACTATGGGCGCAGCCT
CAATGACGCTGACGGTACAGGCCAGACAATTATTGTCTGGTATAGTGCAGCAGCAGAACAATTTGCTGAG
GGCTATTGAGGCGCAACAGCATCTGTTGCAACTCACAGTCTGGGGCATCAAGCAGCTCCAGGCAAGAATC
CTGGCTGTGGAAAGATACCTAAAGGATCAACAGCTCCTGGGGATTTGGGGTTGCTCTGGAAAACTCATTT
GCACCACTGCTGTGCCTTGGAATGCTAGTTGGAGTAATAAATCTCTGGAACAGATTTGGAATCACACGAC
CTGGATGGAGTGGGACAGAGAAATTAACAATTACACAAGCTTAATACACTCCTTAATTGAAGAATCGCAA
AACCAGCAAGAAAAGAATGAACAAGAATTATTGGAATTAGATAAATGGGCAAGTTTGTGGAATTGGTTTA
ACATAACAAATTGGCTGTGGTATATAAAATTATTCATAATGATAGTAGGAGGCTTGGTAGGTTTAAGAAT
AGTTTTTGCTGTACTTTCTATAGTGAATAGAGTTAGGCAGGGATATTCACCATTATCGTTTCAGACCCAC
CTCCCAACCCCGAGGGGACCCGACAGGCCCGAAGGAATAGAAGAAGAAGGTGGAGAGAGAGACAGAGACA
GATCCATTCGATTAGTGAACGGATCTCGACGGTATCGGTTAACTTTTAAAAGAAAAGGGGGGATTGGGGG
GTACAGTGCAGGGGAAAGAATAGTAGACATAATAGCAACAGACATACAAACTAAAGAATTACAAAAACAA
ATTACAAAAATTCAAAATTTTGGCTCCCGATCGTTGCGTTACACACACAATTACTGCTGATCGAGTGTAG
CCTTCGAATGAAAGACCCCACCTGTAGGTTTGGCAAGATAGCTGCAGTAACGCCATTTTGCAAGGCATGG
AAAAATACCAAACCAAGAATAGAGAAGTTCAGATCAAGGGCGGGTACATGAAAATAGCTAACGTTGGGCC
AAACAGGATATCTGCGGTGAGCAGTTTCGGCCCCGGCCCGGGGCCAAGAACAGATGGTCACCGCAGTTTC
GGCCCCGGCCCGAGGCCAAGAACAGATGGTCCCCAGATATGGCCCAACCCTCAGCAGTTTCTTAAGACCC
ATCAGATGTTTCCAGGCTCCCCCAAGGACCTGAAATGACCCTGCGCCTTATTTGAATTAACCAATCAGCC
TGCTTCTCGCTTCTGTTCGCGCGCTTCTGCTTCCCGAGCTCTATAAAAGAGCTCACAACCCCTCACTCGG
CGCGCCAGTCCTCCGATTGACTGAGTCGCCCTGATCATTGTCGATCCTACCATCCACTCGACACACCCGC
CAGGGCCCGCATCCACCATCGCAGACTTATCATGGATCCTGACGCGT
